>Addgene plasmid #29138 | pEMS1266 | addgene partial sequence | sequence record 38765 | EGFP-N 5'-CGTCGCCGTCCAGCTCGACCAG-3'
TCGCCCTTGCTCACCATGGTGGCGGAAGTTCCTATACCTTTTGAAGAATAGGAACTTCGGAATAGGAACT
TCGGCGCGCCACCTGAACACTCGCCCTCCCGTCCCTGGTTTTTAAAGTCCTATTTATCATAAACTAGAAA
TCCACAGACCCCCTCACTAGACAGAAAGCACTTCAACCAGCAAATGCTTCTCAAAGGTTTGATTTACTTT
TTTTTTCCCTGGGAGAAGAGATTGGCCAATTGACACTATGCAGCAATCAGAAAAGGCTCACTTTTGATCT
TGCTGCTTGTGCAGCCGATGAAACGGCTCCTGCCATTGGTTAGCTGCTGACAGTAATTTAATTAGATAGA
CATTAATTAGGATAATCACCTGGCTCCTGGTAGCGACGATCATGGCAAATTGAAGGGGATGATTTTATTG
TTGGCTTGGGGGGTGGGGAATGTGTGTTGGTTTACGTGAGCACTGTTGTGTCACCTTTAAGCTCTGTGAC
CACTGCTTTAGGAAGATTCAAAGATGTGGAATTTACTAAACATTTCCTACCTTCCCCCCCTTCCCCCCTT
TAGAGCGGAGGGGCGGAGGAGGGAATTCGACGATGCTAGGAGACTTTTCGGATCTGAATGAGCCAAATAT
TCAGTTGAATGTAACGATTTCAAGTGCAAAGTATACAAAGCGCGAGCCGGTGGCCTCTTCTCGCCCTGTA
AAAGTTCCAGAGTCTGTCTTTTCCAGCTAATACAAAAGCACACAACACCTGAGCTGGTGCTTTGTGAGCA
GATCCTACATGTCC
