>Addgene plasmid #29138 | pEMS1266 | addgene partial sequence | sequence record 39311 | pEMS1307-fwd 5'-ccgcacgtctaagaaaccat-3'
AAATAGGCGTATCACGAGGCCCTTTCGTCTTCAAGAATTAATTCCGATCATATTCAATAACCCTTAATGA
ATTCGAGCTCCTAGGCCGGCCTTTGCAAATAAATAAACTGGACCTTTTTGTTTAATTATAGTTCAAAACA
GCAAAAAAAGCAAGAATAAATAAAATGTATTAGTCCAAAAATTTCATTTTAGAAATATTTGTATCCTCCT
TCTTGCCAAATTGCATTTACTAATACACAGATTTCATATTTACCACACACTTAACTTTTTGTTGTCTAGT
AAAAATAAGAAGTAAAAGTAATCAAAAGCTTGGCAGATGGGGGCAAGTGAGAAGTAATGTACACAGATAA
TTCAGAAACAGGAAATGCCTAAATAATAAAACTTTGACCACATATCATTTATAGAAAGTATGTCAATTGA
ACAAACAAAAGAAGCATAATTATACAAATAAAACTTGGGGATCTCAAAAAATTCTAACACAATCTTATTT
TATTCTCTTAAAAGGTTCAATACAGTATGATTAGGATAATAAAATCTAGTTTCAAAAAATATAATAAATC
TAAAACAAGGAAAAAACTAAAAACTGTGCATTTGTTCTCTAATCTTTTTACCATTTTTCAATCTGGGAAC
ACTTCTAAATTTAGGAGTAAGCTATAATAAGCCACGATCATATGACTGCCTAGTTTCTTGAACATTAATA
AATACTTAATTCCAGCTTACATGAAATATTGCATTTGGAGAGGTGGGTACTATGTAGTATAAAAACTAAG
TCGAATCAGTAACTTTAACTTTTCTTCTTGTTGGTTTCCTTTTATTT
