[The description below was written by a language model from this plasmid's Addgene catalogue record.]
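Description:
pEMS1266 is a plasmid from the Pleiades Promoter Project, a collection of constructs built to test compact human regulatory sequences ("MiniPromoters") intended to drive selective gene expression in defined regions or cell types of the brain. It is built on the large pEMS1307 backbone (about 16.5 kb without insert), carries ampicillin resistance for selection in E. coli, and is listed as high copy. The record does not describe the other elements of the backbone, such as the origin of replication or any sequences used for delivery or genomic integration in mammalian cells, and no feature table is provided.

The insert is Ple224, a roughly 3.9 kb MiniPromoter made of human regulatory sequence from TBR1 (T-box brain gene 1), a gene encoding a T-box transcription factor. It was cloned by restriction digestion between FseI and AscI sites; whether these sites survived cloning is not recorded. Although the catalogue lists EGFP-NLS as a C-terminal tag on the backbone, the insert is a promoter rather than a coding sequence, so this is best read as a downstream reporter. In that arrangement Ple224 drives transcription of an EGFP carrying a nuclear localization signal, which concentrates fluorescence in the nucleus and makes individual expressing cells easier to identify.

The intended use is to assess whether Ple224 reproduces a TBR1-like expression pattern. The depositor states explicitly that reporter expression under the control of this MiniPromoter has not been tested, so its activity and specificity remain unverified.
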