Addgene plasmid #29138: pEMS1266
Purpose: Expression of the reporter gene under the control of the MiniPromoter in this plasmid has not been tested
Depositing lab: Elizabeth Simpson. Depositing organization: University of British Columbia. Publication: A regulatory toolbox of MiniPromoters to drive selective expression in the brain. Portales-Casamar E, Swanson DJ, Liu L, de Leeuw CN, Banks KG, Ho Sui SJ, Fulton DL, Ali J, Amirabbasi M, Arenillas DJ, Babyak N, Black SF, Bonaguro RJ, Brauer E, Candido TR, Castellarin M, Chen J, Chen Y, Cheng JC, Chopra V, Docking TR, Dreolini L, D'Souza CA, Flynn EK, Glenn R, Hatakka K, Hearty TG, Imanian B, Jiang S, Khorasan-zadeh S, Komljenovic I, Laprise S, Liao NY, Lim JS, Lithwick S, Liu F, Liu J, Lu M, McConechy M, McLeod AJ, Milisavljevic M, Mis J, O'Connor K, Palma B, Palmquist DL, Schmouth JF, Swanson MI, Tam B, Ticoll A, Turner JL, Varhol R, Vermeulen J, Watkins RF, Wilson G, Wong BK, Wong SH, Wong TY, Yang GS, Ypsilanti AR, Jones SJ, Holt RA, Goldowitz D, Wasserman WW, Simpson EM. Proc Natl Acad Sci U S A. 2010 Sep 21. 107(38):16589-94. 10.1073/pnas.1009158107 PubMed 20807748.
Backbone
  Vector backbone: pEMS1307
  Backbone size w/o insert (bp): 16482
  Vector type: Pleiades Promoter Project [sic, Pleaides Plieades]
Growth in bacteria
  Bacterial resistance: Ampicillin, 100 μg/mL
  Growth temperature: 37°C
  Growth strain: DH5alpha
  Growth instructions: DH10B
  Copy number: High Copy
Gene/Insert
  Gene/Insert name: Ple224 (alt names: TBR1; T-box brain gene 1)
  Species: H. sapiens (human)
  Insert size (bp): 3935
  Entrez Gene: TBR1 (a.k.a. MGC141978, TBR-1, TES-56)
  Tag / fusion protein: EGFP-NLS (C terminal on backbone)
  Cloning method: Restriction Enzyme; 5′ cloning site FseI (unknown if destroyed); 3′ cloning site AscI (unknown if destroyed)
  Sequencing primers: 5′ Unknown
Terms and licenses: Academic/Nonprofit Terms; Industry Terms: Not Available to Industry
How to cite: pEMS1266 was a gift from Elizabeth Simpson (Addgene plasmid # 29138 ; http://n2t.net/addgene:29138 ; RRID:Addgene_29138)
